Addgene plasmid #122085: pRetroX-PTuner DD-M.EcoGII-v5-Centromeric protein C
Purpose: Express M.EcoGII fused to CENPC with destabilization domain - inducible
Depositing lab: Laure Crabbe. Depositing organization: CNRS, Delegation Occitanie Ouest. Publication: MadID, a Versatile Approach to Map Protein-DNA Interactions, Highlights Telomere-Nuclear Envelope Contact Sites in Human Cells. Sobecki M, Souaid C, Boulay J, Guerineau V, Noordermeer D, Crabbe L. Cell Rep. 2018 Dec 4;25(10):2891-2903.e5. doi: 10.1016/j.celrep.2018.11.027. PubMed 30517874.
Backbone
  Vector backbone: pRetroX-pTuner
  Backbone manufacturer: Clontech
  Backbone size w/o insert (bp): 5875
  Total vector size (bp): 10249
  Vector type: Mammalian Expression, Bacterial Expression, Retroviral
  Selectable markers: Puromycin
Growth in bacteria
  Bacterial resistance: Ampicillin, 100 μg/mL
  Growth temperature: 37°C
  Growth strain: NEB Stable
  Copy number: High Copy
Gene/Insert
  Gene/Insert name: DD-linker-M.EcoGII-V5-CENPC
  Species: H. sapiens (human); E.coli
  Insert size (bp): 4374
  Mutation: L341F, R930L (see comments below)
  Entrez Gene: CENPC (a.k.a. CENP-C, CENPC1, MIF2, hcp-4)
  Tag / fusion protein: V5 tag on Nter of CENPC (N terminal on insert)
  Cloning method: Gibson Cloning
  Sequencing primers: 5′ CTGACTATATCTCCAG; 3′ GTCAAGAAGACAGGGC
Terms and licenses: Academic/Nonprofit Terms; Industry Terms: Not Available to Industry
Depositor comments: L341F and R930L mutations do not affect plasmid function. They are common in other isoforms or primate transcripts respectively.
How to cite: pRetroX-PTuner DD-M.EcoGII-v5-Centromeric protein C was a gift from Laure Crabbe (Addgene plasmid # 122085 ; http://n2t.net/addgene:122085 ; RRID:Addgene_122085)
