[The description below was written by a language model from this plasmid's Addgene catalogue record and pLannotate feature annotations shown in this document.]
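Description:
pRetroX-PTuner DD-M.EcoGII-v5-Centromeric protein C is a 10,249 bp Moloney murine leukemia virus-based retroviral vector built on the Clontech pRetroX-PTuner backbone. It is used to stably introduce a ligand-regulated fusion protein into mammalian cells. In bacteria it is maintained through a high-copy ColE1/pUC-type origin and an ampicillin resistance gene. Small lac, rop and bom fragments in the annotation are backbone remnants. The viral portion is flanked by two MMLV long terminal repeats and carries the Ψ packaging signal, so the transcript can be packaged into retroviral particles when packaging functions are supplied in trans.

The payload is a single 4,374 bp open reading frame assembled by Gibson cloning. It consists of the ProteoTuner destabilization domain (the L106P mutant of FKBP12), a linker, the E. coli methyltransferase M.EcoGII, a V5 epitope tag and human CENPC. M.EcoGII was not annotated by the feature-calling software, but it presumably occupies the unannotated stretch between the residual cloning site and the V5 tag. No dedicated internal promoter is annotated. A truncated EF-1α intron and exon lie upstream of the coding sequence, and expression presumably derives from the 5′ LTR. An EMCV IRES downstream of CENPC allows puromycin N-acetyltransferase to be translated from the same transcript, which links drug selection to expression of the fusion.

The DD causes rapid degradation of the fusion unless the stabilizing ligand Shield1 is added, making protein levels inducible and tunable. The associated publication describes MadID, a method for mapping protein-DNA interactions. In this construct, CENPC serves to direct the methyltransferase to centromeric chromatin. The CENPC sequence carries L341F and R930L substitutions, which the depositor reports do not affect function.
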