Features (pLannotate 1.2.2; 22 found; start..end, strand, type, name):
    412..432     -  CDS            lacZα (fragment): LacZα fragment of β-galactosidase; lacZ fragment
    452..468     -  protein_bind   lac operator: The lac repressor binds to the lac operator to inhibit transcription in E. coli. This inhibition can be relieved by adding lactose or isopropyl-β-D-thiogalactopyranoside (IPTG). lac repressor encoded by lacI
    476..506     -  promoter       lac promoter: promoter for the E. coli lac operon
    521..542     -  protein_bind   CAP binding site: CAP binding activates transcription in the presence of cAMP. E. coli catabolite activator protein
    555..647     -  CDS            lacI (fragment): lac repressor; lacI; The lac repressor binds to the lac operator to inhibit transcription in E. coli. This inhibition can be relieved by adding lactose or isopropyl-β-D-thiogalactopyranoside (IPTG).
    830..1418    -  rep_origin     ori: high-copy-number ColE1/pMB1/pBR322/pUC origin of replication
   1589..2449    -  CDS            AmpR: β-lactamase; bla; confers resistance to ampicillin, carbenicillin, and related antibiotics
   2450..2554    -  promoter       AmpR promoter: bla
   2649..2684    +  CDS            rop (fragment): Rop protein, which maintains plasmids at low copy number; rop
   2786..2885    +  misc_feature   bom (fragment): basis of mobility region from pBR322
   2891..3045    -  CDS            lacZα (fragment): LacZα fragment of β-galactosidase; lacZ fragment
   3057..3648    +  LTR            LTR: long terminal repeat from Moloney murine leukemia virus
   3711..4068    +  misc_feature   MMLV Ψ: packaging signal of Moloney murine leukemia virus (MMLV)
   4131..4334    +  intron         EF-1α intron A: truncated intron upstream of the start codon of human EF-1α
   4335..4364    +  exon           EF-1α exon: truncated exon 2 from human EF-1α, beginning with a GT-to-CC mutation that reduces splicing efficiency
   4424..4747    +  CDS            DD: destabilization domain that can be stabilized by Shield1 in the ProteoTuner™ system L106P mutant of FKBP12
   4778..4834    +  misc_feature   MCS (fragment): multiple cloning site
   5915..5956    +  CDS            V5 tag: epitope tag from simian virus 5
   5966..8794    +  CDS            CENPC: CENPC_HUMAN - Also known as CENPC1, ICEN7. Experimental evidence at protein level: Swiss-Prot protein existence level 1. Component of the CENPA-NAC (nucleosome-associated) complex, a complex that plays a central role in assembly of kinetochore proteins, mitotic progression and chromosome segregation. The CENPA-NAC complex recruits the CENPA-CAD (nucleosome distal) complex and may be involved in incorporation of newly synthesized CENPA into centromeres. CENPC recruits DNA methylation and DNMT3B to both centromeric and pericentromeric satellite repeats and regulates the histone code in these reg
   8917..9379    +  misc_feature   IRES: internal ribosome entry site (IRES) of the encephalomyocarditis virus (EMCV)
   9412..10008   +  CDS            PuroR: puromycin N-acetyltransferase; pac from Streptomyces alboniger; confers resistance to puromycin
  10068..412     +  LTR            LTR (across the origin): long terminal repeat from Moloney murine leukemia virus
>Addgene plasmid #122085 | pRetroX-PTuner DD-M.EcoGII-v5-Centromeric protein C | addgene full sequence | sequence record 238127 | Addgene NGS Result
GAACAGATGGAACAGCTGAATATGGGCCAAACAGGATATCTGTGGTAAGCAGTTCCTGCCCCGGCTCAGG
GCCAAGAACAGATGGTCCCCAGATGCGGTCCAGCCCTCAGCAGTTTCTAGAGAACCATCAGATGTTTCCA
GGGTGCCCCAAGGACCTGAAATGACCCTGTGCCTTATTTGAACTAACCAATCAGTTCGCTTCTCGCTTCT
GTTCGCGCGCTTCTGCTCCCCGAGCTCAATAAAAGAGCCCACAACCCCTCACTCGGGGCGCCAGTCCTCC
GATTGACTGAGTCGCCCGGGTACCCGTGTATCCAATAAACCCTCTTGCAGTTGCATCCGACTTGTGGTCT
CGCTGTTCCTTGGGAGGGTCTCCTCTGAGTGATTGACTACCCGTCAGCGGGGGTCTTTCATTGAATTCGT
AATCATGGTCATAGCTGTTTCCTGTGTGAAATTGTTATCCGCTCACAATTCCACACAACATACGAGCCGG
AAGCATAAAGTGTAAAGCCTGGGGTGCCTAATGAGTGAGCTAACTCACATTAATTGCGTTGCGCTCACTG
CCCGCTTTCCAGTCGGGAAACCTGTCGTGCCAGCTGCATTAATGAATCGGCCAACGCGCGGGGAGAGGCG
GTTTGCGTATTGGGCGCTCTTCCGCTTCCTCGCTCACTGACTCGCTGCGCTCGGTCGTTCGGCTGCGGCG
AGCGGTATCAGCTCACTCAAAGGCGGTAATACGGTTATCCACAGAATCAGGGGATAACGCAGGAAAGAAC
ATGTGAGCAAAAGGCCAGCAAAAGGCCAGGAACCGTAAAAAGGCCGCGTTGCTGGCGTTTTTCCATAGGC
TCCGCCCCCCTGACGAGCATCACAAAAATCGACGCTCAAGTCAGAGGTGGCGAAACCCGACAGGACTATA
AAGATACCAGGCGTTTCCCCCTGGAAGCTCCCTCGTGCGCTCTCCTGTTCCGACCCTGCCGCTTACCGGA
TACCTGTCCGCCTTTCTCCCTTCGGGAAGCGTGGCGCTTTCTCATAGCTCACGCTGTAGGTATCTCAGTT
CGGTGTAGGTCGTTCGCTCCAAGCTGGGCTGTGTGCACGAACCCCCCGTTCAGCCCGACCGCTGCGCCTT
ATCCGGTAACTATCGTCTTGAGTCCAACCCGGTAAGACACGACTTATCGCCACTGGCAGCAGCCACTGGT
AACAGGATTAGCAGAGCGAGGTATGTAGGCGGTGCTACAGAGTTCTTGAAGTGGTGGCCTAACTACGGCT
ACACTAGAAGAACAGTATTTGGTATCTGCGCTCTGCTGAAGCCAGTTACCTTCGGAAAAAGAGTTGGTAG
CTCTTGATCCGGCAAACAAACCACCGCTGGTAGCGGTGGTTTTTTTGTTTGCAAGCAGCAGATTACGCGC
AGAAAAAAAGGATCTCAAGAAGATCCTTTGATCTTTTCTACGGGGTCTGACGCTCAGTGGAACGAAAACT
CACGTTAAGGGATTTTGGTCATGAGATTATCAAAAAGGATCTTCACCTAGATCCTTTTAAATTAAAAATG
AAGTTTTAAATCAATCTAAAGTATATATGAGTAAACTTGGTCTGACAGTTACCAATGCTTAATCAGTGAG
GCACCTATCTCAGCGATCTGTCTATTTCGTTCATCCATAGTTGCCTGACTCCCCGTCGTGTAGATAACTA
CGATACGGGAGGGCTTACCATCTGGCCCCAGTGCTGCAATGATACCGCGAGACCCACGCTCACCGGCTCC
AGATTTATCAGCAATAAACCAGCCAGCCGGAAGGGCCGAGCGCAGAAGTGGTCCTGCAACTTTATCCGCC
TCCATCCAGTCTATTAATTGTTGCCGGGAAGCTAGAGTAAGTAGTTCGCCAGTTAATAGTTTGCGCAACG
TTGTTGCCATTGCTACAGGCATCGTGGTGTCACGCTCGTCGTTTGGTATGGCTTCATTCAGCTCCGGTTC
CCAACGATCAAGGCGAGTTACATGATCCCCCATGTTGTGCAAAAAAGCGGTTAGCTCCTTCGGTCCTCCG
ATCGTTGTCAGAAGTAAGTTGGCCGCAGTGTTATCACTCATGGTTATGGCAGCACTGCATAATTCTCTTA
CTGTCATGCCATCCGTAAGATGCTTTTCTGTGACTGGTGAGTACTCAACCAAGTCATTCTGAGAATAGTG
TATGCGGCGACCGAGTTGCTCTTGCCCGGCGTCAATACGGGATAATACCGCGCCACATAGCAGAACTTTA
AAAGTGCTCATCATTGGAAAACGTTCTTCGGGGCGAAAACTCTCAAGGATCTTACCGCTGTTGAGATCCA
GTTCGATGTAACCCACTCGTGCACCCAACTGATCTTCAGCATCTTTTACTTTCACCAGCGTTTCTGGGTG
AGCAAAAACAGGAAGGCAAAATGCCGCAAAAAAGGGAATAAGGGCGACACGGAAATGTTGAATACTCATA
CTCTTCCTTTTTCAATATTATTGAAGCATTTATCAGGGTTATTGTCTCATGAGCGGATACATATTTGAAT
GTATTTAGAAAAATAAACAAATAGGGGTTCCGCGCACATTTCCCCGAAAAGTGCCACCTGACGTCTAAGA
AACCATTATTATCATGACATTAACCTATAAAAATAGGCGTATCACGAGGCCCTTTCGTCTCGCGCGTTTC
GGTGATGACGGTGAAAACCTCTGACACATGCAGCTCCCGGAGACGGTCACAGCTTGTCTGTAAGCGGATG
CCGGGAGCAGACAAGCCCGTCAGGGCGCGTCAGCGGGTGTTGGCGGGTGTCGGGGCTGGCTTAACTATGC
GGCATCAGAGCAGATTGTACTGAGAGTGCACCATATGCGGTGTGAAATACCGCACAGATGCGTAAGGAGA
AAATACCGCATCAGGCGCCATTCGCCATTCAGGCTGCGCAACTGTTGGGAAGGGCGATCGGTGCGGGCCT
CTTCGCTATTACGCCAGCTGGCGAAAGGGGGATGTGCTGCAAGGCGATTAAGTTGGGTAACGCCAGGGTT
TTCCCAGTCACGACGTTGTAAAACGACGGCCAGTGCCAAGCTTATGTGAAAGACCCCACCTGTAGGTTTG
GCAAGCTAGCTTAAGTAACGCCATTTTGCAAGGCATGGAAAAATACATAACTGAGAATAGAAAAGTTCAG
ATCAAGGTCAGGAACAGATGGAACAGCTGAATATGGGCCAAACAGGATATCTGTGGTAAGCAGTTCCTGC
CCCGGCTCAGGGCCAAGAACAGATGGAACAGCTGAATATGGGCCAAACAGGATATCTGTGGTAAGCAGTT
CCTGCCCCGGCTCAGGGCCAAGAACAGATGGTCCCCAGATGCGGTCCAGCCCTCAGCAGTTTCTAGAGAA
CCATCAGATGTTTCCAGGGTGCCCCAAGGACCTGAAATGACCCTGTGCCTTATTTGAACTAACCAATCAG
TTCGCTTCTCGCTTCTGTTCGCGCGCTTCTGCTCCCCGGGCTCAATAAAAGAGCCCACAACCCCTCACTC
GGCGCGCCAGTCCTCCGATTGACTGAGTCGCCCGGGTACCCGTGTATCCAATAAACCCTCTTGCAGTTGC
ATCCGACTTGTGGCCTCGCTGTTCCTTGGGAGGGTCTCCTCTGAGTGATTGACTACCCGTCAGCGGGGGT
CTTTCATTTGGGGGCTCGTCCGGGATCGGGAGACCCCTGCCCAGGGACCACCGACCCACCACCGGGAGGT
AAGCTGGCCAGCAACTTATCTGTGTCTGTCCGATTGTCTAGTGTCTATGACTGATTTTATGCGCCTGCGT
CGGTACTAGTTAGCTAACTAGCTCTGTATCTGGCGGACCCGTGGTGGAACTGACGAGTTCGGAACACCCG
GCCGCAACCCTGGGAGACGTCCCAGGGACTTCGGGGGCCGTTTTTGTGGCCCGACCTGAGTCCAAAAATC
CCGATCGTTTTGGACTCTTTGGTGCACCCCCCTTAGAGGAGGGATATGTGGTTCTGGTAGGAGACGAGAA
CCTAAAACAGTTCCCGCCTCCGTCTGAATTTTTGCTTTCGGTTTGGGACCGAAGCCGCGCCGCGCGTCTT
GTCTGCTGCAGCATCGTTCTGTGTTGTCTCTGTCTGACTGTGTTTCTGTATTTGTCTGAAAATACGCGTG
TCGAGCTTTTGGAGTACGTCGTCTTTAGGTTGGGGGGAGGGGTTTTATGCGATGGAGTTTCCCCACACTG
AGTGGGTGGAGACTGAAGTTAGGCCAGCTTGGCACTTGATGTAATTCTCCTTGGAATTTGCCCTTTTTGA
GTTTGGATCTTGGTTCATTCTCAAGCCTCAGACAGTGGTTCAAAGTTTTTTTCTTCCATTTCAGCCGTCG
TGAAAACTACCCCTAAAAGCCAAAAAAATCGAATTCCCAAACTTAAGCTTGGTACCGAGCTCGGATCTCA
CGTGGGCCCGCGGATGGGAGTGCAGGTGGAAACCATCTCCCCAGGAGACGGGCGCACCTTCCCCAAGCGC
GGCCAGACCTGTGTGGTGCACTACACCGGGATGCTTGAAGATGGAAAGAAAGTCGATTCCTCCCGGGACA
GAAACAAGCCCTTTAAGTTTATGCTAGGCAAGCAGGAGGTGATCCGAGGCTGGGAAGAAGGGGTTGCCCA
GATGAGTGTGGGTCAGAGAGCCAAACTGACTATATCTCCAGATTATGCCTATGGTGCCACTGGGCACCCA
GGCATCATCCCACCACATGCCACTCTCGTCTTCGATGTGGAGCTTCTAAAACCGGAACCGCGGCCGCAGA
TCTATCGATGGATCCTATCCGGACTCAGATCTCGAGCTCAAGCTTCGAATTCTGCAGTCGACGGTACCGC
GGGCAGCGCTGCCAACCTGCCGGGGATCCGTATGCTTAATACTGTAAAAATATCCAGTTGTGAGTTAATC
AACGCCGACTGCCTGGAATTTATCCGGTCGTTACCCGAAAATTCTGTTGACCTGATAGTCACGGACCCGC
CGTACTTTAAAGTGAAGCCCGAGGGCTGGGATAACCAGTGGAAGGGCGACGATGATTACCTGAAGTGGCT
GGACCAGTGTCTGGCGCAGTTCTGGCGGGTGCTGAAACCTGCCGGAAGTCTTTACCTGTTCTGTGGCCAT
CGCCTGGCATCTGACATTGAAATCATGATGCGTGAACGCTTCAGTGTGCTGAACCATATTATCTGGGCAA
AGCCGTCCGGACGCTGGAACGGGTGCAACAAGGAAAGCCTGCGGGCGTATTTCCCCGCCACAGAGCGCAT
TCTGTTCGCGGAACATTATCAGGGGCCGTATCGCCCGAAAGATGCCGGGTATGAGGCGAAGGGCAGGGCA
CTGAAACAGCATGTGATGGCCCCGCTGATTGCTTACTTTCGTGATGCGCGCGCTGCCCTGGGGATAACGG
CAAAACAGATTGCAGATGCCACAGGAAAGAAAAACATGGTGCCGCACTGGTTCAGTGCCAGTCAGTGGCA
GCTACCGAACGAAAGCGATTATCTGAAATTACAGTCGCTGTTTGCCCGGGTGGCAGAAGAGAAACATCAG
CGCGGGGAACTGGAAAAGCCACACCACCAGCTGGTCAGCACATACAGTGAGCTGAACCGGAAGTATATGG
AACTGCTGAGTGAATATAAAAATTTGCGGCGGTATTTCGGTGTGACGGTGCAGGTGCCGTACACCGATGT
GTGGACGTATAAACCGGTGCAGTACTATCCAGGGAAACATCCGTGCGAAAAACCGGCAGAAATGCTGCAG
CAGATAATCAGCGCAAGTAGTCGTCCTGGTGATCTGGTTGCGGATTTTTTCATGGGGTCGGGTTCAACGG
TAAAAGCGGCGATGGCACTGGGGCGTCGTGCGATTGGTGTTGAGCTGGAGACCGGACGTTTTGAGCAGAC
AGTCAGGGAAGTTCAGGATTTAATCGTTCCATGGGGTAAGCCTATCCCTAACCCTCTCCTCGGTCTCGAT
TCTACGCGTACCGGCATGGCTGCGTCCGGTCTGGATCATCTCAAAAATGGCTACAGAAGAAGATTTTGTC
GACCTTCCAGGGCACGTGACATTAACACAGAGCAAGGCCAGAATGTTCTGGAAATCTTACAAGACTGTTT
TGAAGAAAAAAGTCTTGCCAATGATTTTAGTACAAATTCTACAAAATCAGTGCCTAATTCAACACGCAAA
ATAAAAGACACTTGTATTCAGTCACCAAGCAAAGAGTGCCAGAAATCACATCCAAAGTCAGTTCCAGTTT
CTTCAAAGAAGAAAGAAGCCTCTCTACAGTTTGTTGTAGAACCAAGTGAAGCCACAAACAGATCAGTTCA
GGCCCATGAAGTTCATCAGAAAATTCTGGCAACTGATGTTAGTTCCAAAAATACACCTGACTCGAAAAAA
ATATCAAGTAGAAACATAAATGATCATCACAGTGAAGCTGATGAAGAATTTTACTTATCCGTTGGCTCAC
CTTCTGTTCTTTTGGATGCAAAAACATCTGTATCACAAAATGTTATTCCATCTAGTGCCCAAAAGAGAGA
GACTTACACTTTTGAAAATTCAGTAAATATGCTGCCTTCAAGTACAGAGGTTTCAGTTAAAACCAAAAAA
AGGTTAAACTTTGATGATAAAGTTATGTTAAAGAAAATAGAAATAGATAATAAAGTATCAGATGAAGAGG
ATAAAACATCAGAAGGACAAGAAAGAAAACCATCAGGATCATCTCAGAATAGAATACGAGATTCAGAATA
TGAAATTCAACGACAAGCTAAAAAAAGTTTTTCAACATTGTTTTTAGAAACAGTAAAACGAAAAAGTGAA
TCCAGTCCCATTGTTAGGCATGCGGCAACTGCTCCACCTCATTCGTGTCCTCCCGATGATACGAAGTTGA
TAGAGGATGAATTTATAATTGATGAGTCGGATCAAAGTTTTGCCAGTAGATCTTGGATTACAATACCAAG
AAAGGCAGGGTCTCTGAAACAACGCACAATATCCCCGGCTGAGAGCACTGCACTCTTTCAAGGTAGAAAG
TCAAGAGAAAAGCATCATAATATATTACCTAAGACTTTGGCAAATGACAAACATTCCCATAAACCTCACC
CAGTAGAGACATCTCAGCCCTCTGATAAAACAGTACTGGATACAAGTTATGCTTTGATAGGTGAAACAGT
AAATAATTATAGATCTACAAAATATGAAATGTATTCCAAGAATGCAGAAAAACCATCTAGAAGCAAAAGG
ACTATAAAACAAAAACAGAGAAGAAAATTCATGGCTAAACCAGCTGAAGAACAGCTTGATGTGGGACAGT
CTAAAGATGAAAACATACATACATCACATATTACCCAAGACGAATTTCAAAGAAATTCAGACAGAAATAT
GGAAGAGCATGAAGAGATGGGAAATGATTGTGTTTCCAAAAAACAGATGCCACCTGTGGGAAGCAAGAAA
AGTAGCACTAGAAAAGATAAGGAAGAATCTAAAAAGAAGCGCTTTTCCAGTGAGTCCAAGAACAAACTTG
TACCTGAAGAAGTGACTTCAACTGTCACGAAAAGTCGAAGAATTTCCAGGCGTCCATCTGATTGGTGGGT
GGTAAAATCAGAGGAGAGTCCTGTTTATAGCAATTCTTCAGTAAGAAATGAATTACCAATGCATCACAAT
AGTAGCCGAAAATCTACTAAGAAAACAAATCAGTCATCTAAGAATATTAGGAAAAAAACTATTCCACTTA
AAAGGCAGAAGACAGCAACTAAAGGCAACCAAAGAGTACAGAAGTTTTTAAATGCTGAAGGTTCTGGAGG
TATCGTTGGTCATGATGAAATTTCCAGATGTTCACTGAGTGAGCCATTGGAAAGTGATGAGGCAGACTTG
GCTAAGAAGAAAAATCTTGATTGTTCTAGATCTACAAGAAGCTCAAAGAATGAAGATAACATTATGACTG
CACAGAATGTTCCCCTAAAGCCTCAGACCAGTGGATATACATGTAATATACCAACAGAGTCAAACTTGGA
TTCTGGAGAGCATAAGACTTCAGTTTTAGAGGAAAGTGGACCTTCCAGGCTCAATAATAATTATTTAATG
TCTGGAAAGAATGATGTGGATGATGAGGAAGTTCATGGAAGTTCAGATGACTCAAAACAATCTAAAGTGA
TACCAAAGAACAGAATCCATCACAAACTAGTATTGCCCTCCAACACACCAAATGTTCGCAGGACCAAGAG
AACACGTTTGAAACCTTTGGAGTACTGGCGAGGAGAGCGAATAGATTATCAAGGAAGGCCATCAGGAGGA
TTCGTGATTAGTGGAGTACTATCTCCAGACACAATATCGTCTAAAAGGAAGGCAAAAGAAAATATTGGAA
AAGTCAACAAAAAATCTAATAAGAAAAGGATCTGTCTTGATAACGATGAAAGAAAGACTAACTTAATGGT
AAATCTAGGTATACCTCTTGGAGATCCTTTGCAGCCAACGAGGGTAAAGGACCCAGAAACAAGAGAGATT
ATTCTCATGGATCTTGTAAGGCCACAAGATACATATCAATTTTTTGTTAAGCATGGTGAGTTGAAGGTAT
ACAAGACATTGGATACACCCTTTTTTTCTACTGGGAAATTGATATTAGGACCACAAGAAGAAAAGGGAAA
GCAGCATGTTGGCCAGGATATATTGGTTTTTTATGTTAACTTTGGTGACCTTTTGTGTACTTTACATGAA
ACACCTTATATATTAAGTACTGGGGATTCGTTCTATGTTCCTTCAGGTAACTATTATAACATCAAAAATC
TCCTGAATGAGGAAAGTGTTCTTCTTTTTACTCAGATAAAAAGATGACCATGGCGCCCCTCTCCCTCCCC
CCCCCCTAACGTTACTGGCCGAAGCCGCTTGGAATAAGGCCGGTGTGCGTTTGTCTATATGTTATTTTCC
ACCATATTGCCGTCTTTTGGCAATGTGAGGGCCCGGAAACCTGGCCCTGTCTTCTTGACGAGCATTCCTA
GGGGTCTTTCCCCTCTCGCCAAAGGAATGCAAGGTCTGTTGAATGTCGTGAAGGAAGCAGTTCCTCTGGA
AGCTTCTTGAAGACAAACAACGTCTGTAGCGACCCTTTGCAGGCAGCGGAACCCCCCACCTGGCGACAGG
TGCCTCTGCGGCCAAAAGCCACGTGTATAAGATACACCTGCAAAGGCGGCACAACCCCAGTGCCACGTTG
TGAGTTGGATAGTTGTGGAAAGAGTCAAATGGCTCTCCTCAAGCGTATTCAACAAGGGGCTGAAGGATGC
CCAGAAGGTACCCCATTGTATGGGATCTGATCTGGGGCCTCGGTGCACATGCTTTACATGTGTTTAGTCG
AGGTTAAAAAAACGTCTAGGCCCCCCGAACCACGGGGACGTGGTTTTCCTTTGAAAAACACGATGATAAG
CTTGCCACAACCCACAAGGAGACGACCTTCCATGACCGAGTACAAGCCCACGGTGCGCCTCGCCACCCGC
GACGACGTCCCCCGGGCCGTACGCACCCTCGCCGCCGCGTTCGCCGACTACCCCGCCACGCGCCACACCG
TCGACCCGGACCGCCACATCGAGCGGGTCACCGAGCTGCAAGAACTCTTCCTCACGCGCGTCGGGCTCGA
CATCGGCAAGGTGTGGGTCGCGGACGACGGCGCCGCGGTGGCGGTCTGGACCACGCCGGAGAGCGTCGAA
GCGGGGGCGGTGTTCGCCGAGATCGGCCCGCGCATGGCCGAGTTGAGCGGTTCCCGGCTGGCCGCGCAGC
AACAGATGGAAGGCCTCCTGGCGCCGCACCGGCCCAAGGAGCCCGCGTGGTTCCTGGCCACCGTCGGCGT
CTCGCCCGACCACCAGGGCAAGGGTCTGGGCAGCGCCGTCGTGCTCCCCGGAGTGGAGGCGGCCGAGCGC
GCCGGGGTGCCCGCCTTCCTGGAGACCTCCGCGCCCCGCAACCTCCCCTTCTACGAGCGGCTCGGCTTCA
CCGTCACCGCCGACGTCGAGGTGCCCGAAGGACCGCGCACCTGGTGCATGACCCGCAAGCCCGGTGCCAC
CGGTGCGGCTTCGAGGATAAAATAAAAGATTTTATTTAGTCTCCAGAAAAAGGGGGGAATGAAAGACCCC
ACCTGTAGGTTTGGCAAGCTAGCTTAAGTAACGCCATTTTGCAAGGCATGGAAAAATACATAACTGAGAA
TAGAGAAGTTCAGATCAAGGTCAGGAACAGATGGAACAGCTGAATATGGGCCAAACAGGATATCTGTGGT
AAGCAGTTCCTGCCCCGGCTCAGGGCCAA
