>Addgene plasmid #122085 | pRetroX-PTuner DD-M.EcoGII-v5-Centromeric protein C | depositor partial sequence | sequence record 234355 | DD domain 1368-1691
ATGGGAGTGCAGGTGGAAACCATCTCCCCAGGAGACGGGCGCACCTTCCCCAAGCGCGGCCAGACCTGTG
TGGTGCACTACACCGGGATGCTTGAAGATGGAAAGAAAGTCGATTCCTCCCGGGACAGAAACAAGCCCTT
TAAGTTTATGCTAGGCAAGCAGGAGGTGATCCGAGGCTGGGAAGAAGGGGTTGCCCAGATGAGTGTGGGT
CAGAGAGCCAAACTGACTATATCTCCAGATTATGCCTATGGTGCCACTGGGCACCCAGGCATCATCCCAC
CACATGCCACTCTCGTCTTCGATGTGGAGCTTCTAAAACCGGAA
