>Addgene plasmid #122085 | pRetroX-PTuner DD-M.EcoGII-v5-Centromeric protein C | depositor partial sequence | sequence record 234356 | M.EcoGII 1806-2852
ATGCTTAATACTGTAAAAATATCCAGTTGTGAGTTAATCAACGCCGACTGCCTGGAATTTATCCGGTCGT
TACCCGAAAATTCTGTTGACCTGATAGTCACGGACCCGCCGTACTTTAAAGTGAAGCCCGAGGGCTGGGA
TAACCAGTGGAAGGGCGACGATGATTACCTGAAGTGGCTGGACCAGTGTCTGGCGCAGTTCTGGCGGGTG
CTGAAACCTGCCGGAAGTCTTTACCTGTTCTGTGGCCATCGCCTGGCATCTGACATTGAAATCATGATGC
GTGAACGCTTCAGTGTGCTGAACCATATTATCTGGGCAAAGCCGTCCGGACGCTGGAACGGGTGCAACAA
GGAAAGCCTGCGGGCGTATTTCCCCGCCACAGAGCGCATTCTGTTCGCGGAACATTATCAGGGGCCGTAT
CGCCCGAAAGATGCCGGGTATGAGGCGAAGGGCAGGGCACTGAAACAGCATGTGATGGCCCCGCTGATTG
CTTACTTTCGTGATGCGCGCGCTGCCCTGGGGATAACGGCAAAACAGATTGCAGATGCCACAGGAAAGAA
AAACATGGTGCCGCACTGGTTCAGTGCCAGTCAGTGGCAGCTACCGAACGAAAGCGATTATCTGAAATTA
CAGTCGCTGTTTGCCCGGGTGGCAGAAGAGAAACATCAGCGCGGGGAACTGGAAAAGCCACACCACCAGC
TGGTCAGCACATACAGTGAGCTGAACCGGAAGTATATGGAACTGCTGAGTGAATATAAAAATTTGCGGCG
GTATTTCGGTGTGACGGTGCAGGTGCCGTACACCGATGTGTGGACGTATAAACCGGTGCAGTACTATCCA
GGGAAACATCCGTGCGAAAAACCGGCAGAAATGCTGCAGCAGATAATCAGCGCAAGTAGTCGTCCTGGTG
ATCTGGTTGCGGATTTTTTCATGGGGTCGGGTTCAACGGTAAAAGCGGCGATGGCACTGGGGCGTCGTGC
GATTGGTGTTGAGCTGGAGACCGGACGTTTTGAGCAGACAGTCAGGGAAGTTCAGGATTTAATCGTT
