>Addgene plasmid #122085 | pRetroX-PTuner DD-M.EcoGII-v5-Centromeric protein C | depositor partial sequence | sequence record 234357 | CENPC
ATGGCTGCGTCCGGTCTGGATCATCTCAAAAATGGCTACAGAAGAAGATTTTGTCGACCTTCCAGGGCAC
GTGACATTAACACAGAGCAAGGCCAGAATGTTCTGGAAATCTTACAAGACTGTTTTGAAGAAAAAAGTCT
TGCCAATGATTTTAGTACAAATTCTACAAAATCAGTGCCTAATTCAACACGCAAAATAAAAGACACTTGT
ATTCAGTCACCAAGCAAAGAGTGCCAGAAATCACATCCAAAGTCAGTTCCAGTTTCTTCAAAGAAGAAAG
AAGCCTCTCTACAGTTTGTTGTAGAACCAAGTGAAGCCACAAACAGATCAGTTCAGGCCCATGAAGTTCA
TCAGAAAATTCTGGCAACTGATGTTAGTTCCAAAAATACACCTGACTCGAAAAAAATATCAAGTAGAAAC
ATAAATGATCATCACAGTGAAGCTGATGAAGAATTTTACTTATCCGTTGGCTCACCTTCTGTTCTTTTGG
ATGCAAAAACATCTGTATCACAAAATGTTATTCCATCTAGTGCCCAAAAGAGAGAGACTTACACTTTTGA
AAATTCAGTAAATATGCTGCCTTCAAGTACAGAGGTTTCAGTTAAAACCAAAAAAAGGTTAAACTTTGAT
GATAAAGTTATGTTAAAGAAAATAGAAATAGATAATAAAGTATCAGATGAAGAGGATAAAACATCGGAAG
GACAAGAAAGAAAACCATCAGGATCATCTCAGAATAGAATACGAGATTCAGAATATGAAATTCAACGACA
AGCTAAAAAAAGTTTTTCAACATTGTTTTTAGAAACAGTAAAACGAAAAAGTGAATCCAGTCCCATTGTT
AGGCATGCGGCAACTGCTCCACCTCATTCGTGTCCTCCCGATGATACGAAGTTGATAGAGGATGAATTTA
TAATTGATGAGTCGGATCAAAGTTTTGCCAGTAGATCTTGGATTACAATACCAAGAAAGGCAGGGTCTCT
GAAACAACGCACAATATCCCCGGCTGAGAGCACTGCACTCCTTCAAGGTAGAAAGTCAAGAGAAAAGCAT
CATAATATATTACCTAAGACTTTGGCAAATGACAAACATTCCCATAAACCTCACCCAGTAGAGACATCTC
AGCCCTCTGATAAAACAGTACTGGATACAAGTTATGCTTTGATAGGTGAAACAGTAAATAATTATAGATC
TACAAAATATGAAATGTATTCCAAGAATGCAGAAAAACCATCTAGAAGCAAAAGGACTATAAAACAAAAA
CAGAGAAGAAAATTCATGGCTAAACCAGCTGAAGAACAGCTTGATGTGGGACAGTCTAAAGATGAAAACA
TACATACATCACATATTACCCAAGACGAATTTCAAAGAAATTCAGACAGAAATATGGAAGAGCATGAAGA
GATGGGAAATGATTGTGTTTCCAAAAAACAGATGCCACCTGTGGGAAGCAAGAAAAGTAGCACTAGAAAA
GATAAGGAAGAATCTAAAAAGAAGCGCTTTTCCAGTGAGTCCAAGAACAAACTTGTACCTGAAGAAGTGA
CTTCAACTGTCACGAAAAGTCGAAGAATTTCCAGGCGTCCATCTGATTGGTGGGTGGTAAAATCAGAGGA
GAGTCCTGTTTATAGCAATTCTTCAGTAAGAAATGAATTACCAATGCATCACAATAGTAGCCGAAAATCT
ACTAAGAAAACAAATCAGTCATCTAAGAATATTAGGAAAAAAACTATTCCACTTAAAAGGCAGAAGACAG
CAACTAAAGGCAACCAAAGAGTACAGAAGTTTTTAAATGCTGAAGGTTCTGGAGGTATCGTTGGTCATGA
TGAAATTTCCAGATGTTCGCTGAGTGAGCCATTGGAAAGTGATGAGGCAGACTTGGCTAAGAAGAAAAAT
CTTGATTGTTCTAGATCTACAAGAAGCTCAAAGAATGAAGATAACATTATGACTGCACAGAATGTTCCCC
TAAAGCCTCAGACCAGTGGATATACATGTAATATACCAACAGAGTCAAACTTGGATTCTGGAGAGCATAA
GACTTCAGTTTTAGAGGAAAGTGGACCTTCCAGGCTCAATAATAATTATTTAATGTCTGGAAAGAATGAT
GTGGATGATGAGGAAGTTCATGGAAGTTCAGATGACTCAAAACAATCTAAAGTGATACCAAAGAACAGAA
TCCATCACAAACTAGTATTGCCCTCCAACACACCAAATGTTCGCAGGACCAAGAGAACACGTTTGAAACC
TTTGGAGTACTGGCGAGGAGAGCGAATAGATTATCAAGGAAGGCCATCAGGAGGATTCGTGATTAGTGGA
GTACTATCTCCAGACACAATATCGTCTAAAAGGAAGGCAAAAGAAAATATTGGAAAAGTCAACAAAAAAT
CTAATAAGAAAAGGATCTGTCTTGATAACGATGAAAGAAAGACTAACTTAATGGTAAATCTAGGTATACC
TCTTGGAGATCCTTTGCAGCCAACGAGGGTAAAGGACCCAGAAACAAGAGAGATTATTCTCATGGATCTT
GTAAGGCCACAAGATACATATCAATTTTTTGTTAAGCATGGTGAGTTGAAGGTATACAAGACATTGGATA
CACCCTTTTTTTCTACTGGGAAATTGATATTAGGACCACAAGAAGAAAAGGGAAAGCAGCATGTTGGCCA
GGATATATTGGTTTTTTATGTTAACTTTGGTGACCTTTTGTGTACTTTACATGAAACACCTTATATATTA
AGTACTGGGGATTCGTTCTATGTTCCTTCAGGTAACTATTATAACATCAAAAATCTCCGGAATGAGGAAA
GTGTTCTTCTTTTTACTCAGATAAAAAGATGA
